>Addgene plasmid #159907 | pAAV-CMV-FLEX-SaCas9-U6-sgNtn1 | addgene full sequence | sequence record 317313 | Addgene NGS Result
GACATTGATTATTGACTAGTTATTAATAGTAATCAATTACGGGGTCATTAGTTCATAGCCCATATATGGA
GTTCCGCGTTACATAACTTACGGTAAATGGCCCGCCTGGCTGACCGCCCAACGACCCCCGCCCATTGACG
TCAATAATGACGTATGTTCCCATAGTAACGCCAATAGGGACTTTCCATTGACGTCAATGGGTGGAGTATT
TACGGTAAACTGCCCACTTGGCAGTACATCAAGTGTATCATATGCCAAGTACGCCCCCTATTGACGTCAA
TGACGGTAAATGGCCCGCCTGGCATTATGCCCAGTACATGACCTTATGGGACTTTCCTACTTGGCAGTAC
ATCTACGTATTAGTCATCGCTATTACCATGGTGATGCGGTTTTGGCAGTACATCAATGGGCGTGGATAGC
GGTTTGACTCACGGGGATTTCCAAGTCTCCACCCCATTGACGTCAATGGGAGTTTGTTTTGGCACCAAAA
TCAACGGGACTTTCCAAAATGTCGTAACAACTCCGCCCCATTGACGCAAATGGGCGGTAGGCGTGTACGG
TGGGAGGTCTATATAAGCAGAGCTCTCTGGCTAACTACCGGTGCTAGCGTCGACTCCGGAATAACTTCGT
ATAGGATACTTTATACGAAGTTATGCAGAATGGTAGCTGGATTGTAGCTGCTATTAGCAATATGAAACCT
CTTAATAACTTCGTATAGCATACATTATACGAAGTTATGGCGCGCCTTAAGCGTAATCTGGAACATCGTA
TGGGTAAGCGTAATCTGGAACATCGTATGGGTAAGCGTAATCTGGAACATCGTATGGGTAGGATCCCTTT
TTCTTTTTTGCCTGGCCGGCCTTTTTCGTGGCCGCCGGCCTTTTGCCCTTTTTGATGATCTGAGGGTGCT
TCTTAGATTTCACTTCATACAGGTTGCCCAGAATGTCTGTGCTGTACTTCTTAATGCTCTGGGTCTTGGA
GGCGATTGTCTTAATGATCCTGGGGGGCCTCTTGTCGTTCATGTTTTCCAGGTACTCGCGGTAGGTGATG
TCGATCATGTTCACTTCGATCCGGTTCAGCAGGTCGTTGTTCACGCCGATCACTCTATACAGCTCGCCGT
TGATCTTGATCAGATCGTTGTTGTAGAAGGAGGCGATAAACTCGGCCTGGTTGCTGATCTTCTTCAGCTT
CTTAGCTTCCTCATAGCACTTGCTATTCACTTCGTAGTAGTTTTCTTTTTTGATCACATCCAGATTCTTC
ACGGTCACGAACTTGTACACGCCATTGTCCAGGTACACGTCGAATCTGTAGGGCTTCAGGGACAGCTTCA
CGACCTTGTTTCTGCTGTTGGGGTAGTCGTCGGTGATGTCCAGATGGGCGTTCAGTTTGTTGCCGTAATA
CTTAATCTTCTTGATCACGGGGCCGTTGTCCTTTTTGGAGTACTTGGTCAGGTAGTTCCCGGTTTCCTCG
TAGTACTTGTACAGGGGATTCTTCTCGTCGCCGTACTGTTCCATAATCAGCTTCAGTTTCTGGTAGGTCT
GGGGGTCGTGGTGGTACATCAGCAGCTTTTCGGGGCTCTTGTTGATCAGCTTTTTCAGCTTGTCATTGTC
CTTGTCGTACAGGCCGTTCAGATTGTTCACGATCAGGGTGTTGCCCTTGTCGTCCTTCCGGGTGGAGTAC
AGGGTGTCGTTAATCAGCTCTCTATTAGGCTTCTTGTCCACCCGGTGGCTGTACTTGTAGTCCTTGAAGT
CCTTAATGTGCTTGATCTGGTGGGGGGTGATGAAGATCTCTTTGTACTCCTGCTCGGTTTCGATCTCGGG
CATGCTCTCGGCCTGCTTTTCCTCGAACATCTGGTTTTCCATCACTTTTTTGGCCTTGTCCAGTTTCTTC
CACTCTTTGAAGATGAAATCGGCGTTGGCAATGATCAGGGCGTCCTCGGCGTGGTGCTTGTACCCCTTGT
TCCGCTCTTTCTTAAACTTCCACTTCCGCCGCAGAAAGCTGGTGAAGCCGCCATTGATGGACTTCACTTT
CACGTCCAGGTTGTTCACTCTGAAGTAGCTCCGCAGCAGGTTCATCAGGCCTCTGGTGGCGTATCTGGTA
TCCACCAGGTTCCGGTTGATGAAGTCTTTCTGCACGGAGAACCTGTTGATGTCCCGTTCTTCCAGCAGAT
ACTCTTTCTTGGTCTTGCTGATTCTGCCCTTGCCCTTGGCCAGATTCAGGATGTGCTTCTTGAAGGTTTC
GTAGCTGATCTTGCTGTCGCTGCTGCTCAGGTACTGGAATGGGGTCCGGTTGCCCTTCTTGCTGTTTTCT
TCCTGCTTCACGAGCACCTTGTTGTTGAAGCTGTTGTCGAAGGACACGCTTCTGGGGATGATGTGGTCCA
CCTCATAGTTGAAGGGGTTGTTCAGCAGATCTTCCAGAGGGATGGCTTCCAGGCTGTACAGGCACTTGCC
TTCCTGCATGTCGTGCAGCTTGATCTTCTCGATCAGGTACTTGGCGTTCTCTTTGCCGGTGGTCCGGATG
ATTTCCTCGATCCGCTCGTTGGTCTGCCGGTTCCGCTTCTGCATCTCGTTGATCATTTTCTGGGCGTCCT
TGGAGTTCTTCTCGCGGGCCAGCTCGATAATGATGTCGTTGGGCAGGCCGTACTTCTTGATGATGGCGTT
GATCACTTTGATGCTCTGGATGAAGCTTCTCTTCACGACGGGGCTCAGGATGAAGTCGTCCACCAGGGTG
GTGGGGATCTCTTTCTGCTGGGACAGGTCCACCTTCTTGGGCACCAGCTTCAGCCGGTTGAAGATAGCGA
TCTGGTTGTCGTTGGTGTGCCACAGCTCGTCCAGGATCAGGTTGATGGCCTTCAGGCTCAGGTTGTGGGT
GCCGGTATAGCCCTTCAGATTAGAGATCTGCTCGATCTCTTCCTGGGTCAGCTCGGAGTTCAGATTGGTC
AGTTCTTCCTGGATGTCCTCGCTGCTCTGGTAGATGGTCAGGATCTTGGCAATCTGATCCAGCAGCTCGG
CGTTCTCAATAATCTCTTTCCGGGCGGTAATGTCCTTGATGTCGTGGTACACCTTCAGGTTGGTGAACTC
GGGCTTGCCGGTGCTGGTCACTCTGTAGCCCTTAATATCCTCTTCGTTCACGAGGATTTCTTTGGCGATC
TGCTTCAGGGTGGGCTTCTTCTTCTGCTTGAACACGTTCTCGATGATCTGGAACTTCTCGTAATATTCCA
GCTTCTCGTTCTCGTCCCTGGTGATCACGAGATTGTTCAGGTCGTTCAGGGCGTTGTACAGGTCGGCGTT
GTAGGCGTACTTCACGCTCCGCAGTTCCTCGGGGAAGTAGGTGCAGTGGCCCATCAGCATCTCGTACCAT
TCTTTGATGTCCTTCCAGCCGAAGGGGCTGCCCTCGCCAGGTCCCTCATAGTAGGTCCGCCGGGTTTCCA
GCAGGTCGATGTAGGTGTCGATGAAGCTCTGGTCCAGCTGGTGGTAGGCCTTCTGCACCTTCAGCAGCTG
TTTGGCTTCTTTCACGTAGTCGCTGGTCTTGAATCTGTTGATGCTGCCCCGCACTTCGCCGTCTTTCTTC
AGCCGTTCCAGCTGCAGTTCGGCCACGTATTTCTCTTCCAGGGCCTTGCTGTTCCGGCTGATCTGCTCTT
TGGTGGACAGCTCGTTGCCGGTGTCCTCTTCCACCTCGTTCACGTTGTGCACGCCTCTTCTCTTGGCCAG
GTGCAGCAGGGCGGCAGAGAACTCTTCCTCGCTCAGCTTCTGGCTCAGGCCCTTCACTCTGGCCTCGTAG
GGGTTGATGCCGCTCAGCTCGCTGTGGTCGGTCAGCAGGTTGTAGTCGAACAGCAGCTTCTTCACTCTCT
GGATTCTATGCCGCCTCCGCCGCTTCAGCCTTCTGGCGCCTCTCTTGCTCCGCCTGCCCTCGTTGTTTTC
CACGTTGGCCTCTTTGAACAGCCGCACGCCGGCATCGATCACGTCCCGTGTCTCGTAGTCGATGATGCCG
TAGCCCACGCTGGTGATGCCGATGTCCAGGCCCAGGATGTAGTTCCGCTTGGCTGCTGGGACTCCGTGGA
TACCGACCTTCCGCTTCTTCTTTGGGGCCATGCGGCCGCTGCAGACCGGTGCTAGCATAACTTCGTATAA
AGTATCCTATACGAAGTTATTTGCCTTAACCCAGAAATTATCACTGTTATTCTTTAGAATGGTGCAAAGA
ATAACTTCGTATAATGTATGCTATACGAAGTTATGAATTCCTAGAGCTCGCTGATCAGCCTCGACTGTGC
CTTCTAGTTGCCAGCCATCTGTTGTTTGCCCCTCCCCCGTGCCTTCCTTGACCCTGGAAGGTGCCACTCC
CACTGTCCTTTCCTAATAAAATGAGGAAATTGCATCGCATTGTCTGAGTAGGTGTCATTCTATTCTGGGG
GGTGGGGTGGGGCAGGACAGCAAGGGGGAGGATTGGGAAGAGAATAGCAGGCATGCTGGGGAGGTACCGA
GGGCCTATTTCCCATGATTCCTTCATATTTGCATATACGATACAAGGCTGTTAGAGAGATAATTGGAATT
AATTTGACTGTAAACACAAAGATATTAGTACAAAATACGTGACGTAGAAAGTAATAATTTCTTGGGTAGT
TTGCAGTTTTAAAATTATGTTTTAAAATGGACTATCATATGCTTACCGTAACTTGAAAGTATTTCGATTT
CTTGGCTTTATATATCTTGTGGAAAGGACGAAACACCGCGGCGCAGCCTGATCCTTGCGTTTTAGTACTC
TGGAAACAGAATCTACTAAAACAAGGCAAAATGCCGTGTTTATCTCGTCAACTTGTTGGCGAGATTTTTG
CGGCCGCAGGAACCCCTAGTGATGGAGTTGGCCACTCCCTCTCTGCGCGCTCGCTCGCTCACTGAGGCCG
GGCGACCAAAGGTCGCCCGACGCCCGGGCTTTGCCCGGGCGGCCTCAGTGAGCGAGCGAGCGCGCAGCTG
CCTGCAGGGGCGCCTGATGCGGTATTTTCTCCTTACGCATCTGTGCGGTATTTCACACCGCATA
[95 nt withheld, positions 5035-5129]
T
[46 nt withheld, positions 5131-5176]
C
[141 nt withheld, positions 5178-5318]
CCTTTGACGTTGGAGTCCACGTTCTTT
[37 nt withheld, positions 5346-5382]
ACTCTATCTCGGGCTATTCTTTTGATTTATAAGGGATTTTGCCGATTTCGGTCTATTGGTTAAAAAATGA
GCTGATTTAACAAAAATTTAACGCGAATTTTAACAAAATATTAACGTTTACAATTTTATGGTGCACTCTC
AGTACAATCTGCTCTGATGCCGCATAGTTAAGCCAGCCCCGACACCCGCCAACACCCGCTGACGCGCCCT
GACGGGCTTGTCTGCTCCCGGCATCCGCTTACAGACAAGCTGTGACCGTCTCCGGGAGCTGCATGTGTCA
GAGGTTTTCACCGTCATCACCGAAACGCGCGAGACGAAAGGGCCTCGTGATACGCCTATTTTTATAGGTT
AATGTCATGATAATAATGGTTTCTTAGACGTCAGGTGGCACTTTTCGGGGAAATGTGCGCGGAACCCCTA
TTTGTTTATTTTTCTAAATACATTCAAATATGTATCCGCTCATGAGACAATAACCCTGATAAATGCTTCA
ATAATATTGAAAAAGGAAGAGTATGAGTATTCAACATTTCCGTGTCGCCCTTATTCCCTTTTTTGCGGCA
TTTTGCCTTCCTGTTTTTGCTCACCCAGAAACGCTGGTGAAAGTAAAAGATGCTGAAGATCAGTTGGGTG
CACGAGTGGGTTACATCGAACTGGATCTCAACAGCGGTAAGATCCTTGAGAGTTTTCGCCCCGAAGAACG
TTTTCCAATGATGAGCACTTTTAAAGTTCTGCTATGTGGCGCGGTATTATCCCGTATTGACGCCGGGCAA
GAGCAACTCGGTCGCCGCATACACTATTCTCAGAATGACTTGGTTGAGTACTCACCAGTCACAGAAAAGC
ATCTTACGGATGGCATGACAGTAAGAGAATTATGCAGTGCTGCCATAACCATGAGTGATAACACTGCGGC
CAACTTACTTCTGACAACGATCGGAGGACCGAAGGAGCTAACCGCTTTTTTGCACAACATGGGGGATCAT
GTAACTCGCCTTGATCGTTGGGAACCGGAGCTGAATGAAGCCATACCAAACGACGAGCGTGACACCACGA
TGCCTGTAGCAATGGCAACAACGTTGCGCAAACTATTAACTGGCGAACTACTTACTCTAGCTTCCCGGCA
ACAATTAATAGACTGGATGGAGGCGGATAAAGTTGCAGGACCACTTCTGCGCTCGGCCCTTCCGGCTGGC
TGGTTTATTGCTGATAAATCTGGAGCCGGTGAGCGTGGAAGCCGCGGTATCATTGCAGCACTGGGGCCAG
ATGGTAAGCCCTCCCGTATCGTAGTTATCTACACGACGGGGAGTCAGGCAACTATGGATGAACGAAATAG
ACAGATCGCTGAGATAGGTGCCTCACTGATTAAGCATTGGTAACTGTCAGACCAAGTTTACTCATATATA
CTTTAGATTGATTTAAAACTTCATTTTTAATTTAAAAGGATCTAGGTGAAGATCCTTTTTGATAATCTCA
TGACCAAAATCCCTTAACGTGAGTTTTCGTTCCACTGAGCGTCAGACCCCGTAGAAAAGATCAAAGGATC
TTCTTGAGATCCTTTTTTTCTGCGCGTAATCTGCTGCTTGCAAACAAAAAAACCACCGCTACCAGCGGTG
GTTTGTTTGCCGGATCAAGAGCTACCAACTCTTTTTCCGAAGGTAACTGGCTTCAGCAGAGCGCAGATAC
CAAATACTGTTCTTCTAGTGTAGCCGTAGTTAGGCCACCACTTCAAGAACTCTGTAGCACCGCCTACATA
CCTCGCTCTGCTAATCCTGTTACCAGTGGCTGCTGCCAGTGGCGATAAGTCGTGTCTTACCGGGTTGGAC
TCAAGACGATAGTTACCGGATAAGGCGCAGCGGTCGGGCTGAACGGGGGGTTCGTGCACACAGCCCAGCT
TGGAGCGAACGACCTACACCGAACTGAGATACCTACAGCGTGAGCTATGAGAAAGCGCCACGCTTCCCGA
AGGGAGAAAGGCGGACAGGTATCCGGTAAGCGGCAGGGTCGGAACAGGAGAGCGCACGAGGGAGCTTCCA
GGGGGAAACGCCTGGTATCTTTATAGTCCTGTCGGGTTTCGCCACCTCTGACTTGAGCGTCGATTTTTGT
GATGCTCGTCAGGGGGGCGGAGCCTATGGAAAAACGCCAGCAACGCGGCCTTTTTACGGTTCCTGGCCTT
TTGCTGGCCTTTTGCTCACATGTCCTGCAGGCAGCTGCGCGCTCGCTCGCTCACTGAGGCCGCCCGGGCG
TCGGGCGACCTTTGGTCGCCCGGCCTCAGTGAGCGAGCGAGCGCGCAGAGAGGGAGTGGCCAACTCCATC
ACTAGGGGTTCCTGCGGCCTCTAGACTCGAGGCGTT
Features (pLannotate 1.2.2; 26 found; start..end, strand, type, name):
      1..380     +  enhancer       CMV enhancer: human cytomegalovirus immediate early enhancer
    381..584     +  promoter       CMV promoter: human cytomegalovirus (CMV) immediate early promoter
    621..654     +  protein_bind   lox2272: Cre-mediated recombination occurs in the 8-bp core sequence (GGATACTT). lox2272 sites are compatible with each other, but incompatible with loxP or loxN sites (Lee and Saito, 1988). Cre recombinase
    655..704     -  intron         β-globin intron (fragment): internally truncated intron from human β-globin
    705..738     +  protein_bind   loxP: Cre-mediated recombination occurs in the 8-bp core sequence (GCATACAT). Cre recombinase
    748..776     -  CDS            3xHA (fragment): three tandem HA epitope tags
    787..803     -  CDS            3xHA (fragment): three tandem HA epitope tags
    814..830     -  CDS            3xHA (fragment): three tandem HA epitope tags
    837..884     -  CDS            nucleoplasmin NLS: bipartite nuclear localization signal from nucleoplasmin
    885..4040    -  CDS            cas9: CAS9_STAAU - Experimental evidence at protein level: Swiss-Prot protein existence level 1. CRISPR (clustered regularly interspaced short palindromic repeat) is an adaptive immune system that provides protection against mobile genetic elements (viruses, transposable elements and conjugative plasmids). CRISPR clusters contain spacers, sequences complementary to antecedent mobile elements, and target invading nucleic acids. CRISPR clusters are transcribed and processed into CRISPR RNA (crRNA). In type II CRISPR systems correct processing of pre-crRNA requires a trans- encoded small RNA (tracrRNA)
   4117..4150    -  protein_bind   lox2272: Cre-mediated recombination occurs in the 8-bp core sequence (GGATACTT). lox2272 sites are compatible with each other, but incompatible with loxP or loxN sites (Lee and Saito, 1988). Cre recombinase
   4151..4200    -  intron         β-globin intron (fragment): internally truncated intron from human β-globin
   4201..4234    -  protein_bind   loxP: Cre-mediated recombination occurs in the 8-bp core sequence (GCATACAT). Cre recombinase
   4265..4376    +  polyA_signal   bGH poly(A) signal: bovine growth hormone polyadenylation signal
   4479..4719    +  promoter       U6 promoter: RNA polymerase III promoter for human U6 snRNA
   4749..4824    +  misc_RNA       Sa gRNA scaffold: guide RNA scaffold for the Staphylococcus aureus CRISPR/Cas9 system
   4838..4978    +  repeat_region  AAV2 ITR: inverted terminal repeat of adeno-associated virus serotype 2 inverted
   4983..5034    -  misc_feature   bom (fragment): basis of mobility region from pBR322
   5053..5508    +  rep_origin     f1 ori (sequence partly withheld): f1 bacteriophage origin of replication; arrow indicates direction of (+) strand synthesis
   5509..5558    -  misc_feature   bom (fragment): basis of mobility region from pBR322
   5660..5695    -  CDS            rop (fragment): Rop protein, which maintains plasmids at low copy number; rop
   5790..5894    +  promoter       AmpR promoter: bla
   5895..6755    +  CDS            AmpR: β-lactamase; bla; confers resistance to ampicillin, carbenicillin, and related antibiotics
   6926..7514    +  rep_origin     ori: high-copy-number ColE1/pMB1/pBR322/pUC origin of replication
   7587..7614    +  repeat_region  AAV2 ITR (fragment): inverted terminal repeat of adeno-associated virus serotype 2 inverted
   7643..7670    +  repeat_region  AAV2 ITR (fragment): inverted terminal repeat of adeno-associated virus serotype 2 inverted
