[The description below was written by a language model from this plasmid's Addgene catalogue record and pLannotate feature annotations shown in this document.]
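Description:
pAAV-CMV-FLEX-SaCas9-U6-sgNtn1 is an adeno-associated virus transfer plasmid for Cre-dependent CRISPR mutagenesis of mouse Netrin-1 (Ntn1). It derives from the pAAV-FLEX-SaCas9-U6-sgRNA backbone and combines nuclease and guide RNA in a single vector. This is possible because Staphylococcus aureus Cas9 is compact enough to fit within AAV packaging limits alongside a guide cassette. The plasmid is propagated in bacteria through a high-copy ColE1/pUC-type origin with ampicillin resistance (bla), and the backbone also carries an f1 origin. AAV2 inverted terminal repeats flank the payload. The annotation finds one full ITR and only fragments of the other, which is common for these repeat-rich, recombination-prone elements.

Within the ITRs, the CMV enhancer and promoter sit upstream of a FLEX (double-inverted) cassette. The SaCas9 coding sequence is fused to a nucleoplasmin nuclear localization signal and a 3xHA epitope tag, and it lies in the antisense orientation between oppositely oriented lox2272 and loxP pairs, followed by a bGH polyadenylation signal. Without Cre the open reading frame is backwards and cannot be expressed. Cre recombination inverts the cassette and then excises sites so that it is locked in the sense orientation, restricting nuclease expression to Cre-expressing cells. A separate human U6 Pol III promoter constitutively drives the Ntn1-targeting spacer joined to the Sa gRNA scaffold. The spacer itself is not annotated, but it would occupy the gap between the promoter and the scaffold.

The construct is intended for packaging into AAV and delivery to Cre-driver mice to disrupt Ntn1 in defined cell populations, with the HA tag allowing detection of Cas9-expressing cells. The record does not state the cloning sites used.
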