Addgene plasmid #159907: pAAV-CMV-FLEX-SaCas9-U6-sgNtn1
Purpose: Mutagenesis of Netrin1
Depositing lab: Larry Zweifel. Depositing organization: University of Washington.
Backbone
  Vector backbone: pAAV-FLEX-SaCas9-U6-sgRNA
  Backbone manufacturer: Larry Zweifel (Addgene plasmid # 124844)
  Vector type: Mouse Targeting, AAV, CRISPR
Growth in bacteria
  Bacterial resistance: Ampicillin, 100 μg/mL
  Growth temperature: 37°C
  Growth strain: NEB Stable
  Copy number: High Copy
Gene/Insert
  Gene/Insert name: Netrin1
  gRNA/shRNA sequence: GCGGCGCAGCCTGATCCTTGC
  Species: M. musculus (mouse)
  Entrez Gene: Ntn1 (a.k.a. Netrin-1)
  Cloning method: Restriction Enzyme; 5′ cloning site Unknown (unknown if destroyed); 3′ cloning site Unknown (unknown if destroyed)
Terms and licenses: Academic/Nonprofit Terms; Industry Terms: Not Available to Industry
How to cite: pAAV-CMV-FLEX-SaCas9-U6-sgNtn1 was a gift from Larry Zweifel (Addgene plasmid # 159907 ; http://n2t.net/addgene:159907 ; RRID:Addgene_159907)
